Addgene plasmid #108215: pHCA/GAL4(848).ER
Purpose: Yeast expression vector for fusion of Gal4 AA 1-848 to hormone binding domain of estrogen receptor a
Depositing lab: Didier Picard. Depositing organization: University of Geneva.
Backbone
  Vector backbone: pHCA
  Vector type: Yeast Expression
  Selectable markers: HIS3
Growth in bacteria
  Bacterial resistance: Ampicillin, 100 μg/mL
  Growth temperature: 37°C
  Growth strain: DH5alpha
  Copy number: High Copy
Gene/Insert
  Gene/Insert name: Gal4-ERalpha HBD
  Mutation: ERalpha HBD has G400V mutation
  Promoter: ADH0
  Cloning method: Restriction Enzyme; 5′ cloning site unknown (unknown if destroyed); 3′ cloning site unknown (unknown if destroyed)
Terms and licenses: Academic/Nonprofit Terms; Industry Terms: Not Available to Industry
Depositor comments: Plasmid published in Picard, D. (1999). In Nuclear receptors: a practical approach; D. Picard, ed., Vol. 207 (Oxford: Oxford University Press), pp. 261-274.
How to cite: pHCA/GAL4(848).ER was a gift from Didier Picard (Addgene plasmid # 108215 ; http://n2t.net/addgene:108215 ; RRID:Addgene_108215)
