[The description below was written by a language model from this plasmid's Addgene catalogue record and pLannotate feature annotations shown in this document.]
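Description:
pHCA/GAL4(848).ER is a yeast expression plasmid built on the pHCA backbone, a pBluescript/pRS-type shuttle vector. In E. coli it replicates from a high-copy ColE1/pUC-type origin and is selected with ampicillin through the β-lactamase gene. An f1 origin, flanking T3 and T7 promoters, and remnants of the lac promoter/lacZα cloning region are also carried over from the parental phagemid. In Saccharomyces cerevisiae it is maintained as a centromeric plasmid through a CEN/ARS element, which gives stable low-copy inheritance, and it is selected by HIS3 complementation of histidine auxotrophy.

The payload is a chimeric transcription factor in which amino acids 1–848 of yeast Gal4 are fused to the hormone-binding domain (HBD) of estrogen receptor α. The feature table places an ADH1 promoter directly upstream of the open reading frame, and the catalogue names the promoter "ADH0". The annotation tool recognises only the Gal4 DNA-binding domain at the start and part of the activation domain near the end, but the spacing of these two features is consistent with a continuous Gal4 segment running into the receptor domain. That domain was auto-labelled ERT2, but the depositor records it as the ERα HBD carrying a G400V mutation, so the ERT2 label is best read as a similarity match. No yeast terminator is annotated downstream of the fusion.

Fusing a steroid receptor HBD to a heterologous protein typically makes that protein's activity ligand-dependent. The fusion is held inactive without hormone and released when estrogenic ligand binds. This construct therefore provides hormone-regulated Gal4 activity in yeast, which is useful for inducible activation of Gal4-responsive genes or reporters and for studying HBD function in that host.
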