Features (pLannotate 1.2.2; 25 found; start..end, strand, type, name):
     93..114     +  protein_bind   CAP binding site: CAP binding activates transcription in the presence of cAMP. E. coli catabolite activator protein
    129..159     +  promoter       lac promoter: promoter for the E. coli lac operon
    167..183     +  protein_bind   lac operator: The lac repressor binds to the lac operator to inhibit transcription in E. coli. This inhibition can be relieved by adding lactose or isopropyl-β-D-thiogalactopyranoside (IPTG). lac repressor encoded by lacI
    228..246     +  promoter       T3 promoter: promoter for bacteriophage T3 RNA polymerase
    258..329     -  misc_feature   MCS (fragment): pBluescript multiple cloning site
    374..712     +  CDS            YO085_YEAST: Protein predicted: Swiss-Prot protein existence level 4. From Saccharomyces cerevisiae (strain ATCC 204508 / S288c) (Baker's yeast).
   1077..1781    +  promoter       ADH1 promoter: S. cerevisiae ADH1; promoter for alcohol dehydrogenase 1
   1809..2249    +  CDS            GAL4 DNA binding domain: DNA binding domain of the GAL4 transcriptional activator; Saccharomyces cerevisiae GAL4 (truncated)
   4110..4352    +  CDS            GAL4 activation domain (fragment): activation domain of the GAL4 transcriptional activator; Saccharomyces cerevisiae GAL4 (truncated)
   4359..5294    +  CDS            ERT2: mutated ligand-binding domain of the human estrogen receptor (Feil et al., 1997)
   5315..5333    -  promoter       T7 promoter: promoter for bacteriophage T7 RNA polymerase
   5336..5493    +  CDS            lacZα (fragment): LacZα fragment of β-galactosidase; lacZ fragment
   5497..5925    +  rep_origin     f1 ori (sequence partly withheld): f1 bacteriophage origin of replication; arrow indicates direction of (+) strand synthesis
   5953..6004    -  misc_feature   bom (fragment): basis of mobility region from pBR322
   6212..6874    -  CDS            HIS3: imidazoleglycerol-phosphate dehydratase, required for histidine biosynthesis; S. cerevisiae HIS3; yeast auxotrophic marker
   6875..7062    -  promoter       HIS3 promoter: S. cerevisiae HIS3
   7112..7192    +  CDS            MRM1 (fragment): MRM1_YEAST - Also known as PET56 From Saccharomyces cerevisiae (strain ATCC 204508 / S288c) (Baker's yeast).
   7193..7242    -  misc_feature   bom (fragment): basis of mobility region from pBR322
   7344..7379    -  CDS            rop (fragment): Rop protein, which maintains plasmids at low copy number; rop
   7454..7957    +  misc_feature   CEN/ARS: S. cerevisiae CEN6 centromere fused to an autonomously replicating sequence
   7987..8091    +  promoter       AmpR promoter: bla
   8092..8952    +  CDS            AmpR: β-lactamase; bla; confers resistance to ampicillin, carbenicillin, and related antibiotics
   9123..9711    +  rep_origin     ori: high-copy-number ColE1/pMB1/pBR322/pUC origin of replication
   9770..9903    +  rep_origin     RSF ori (fragment): Plasmids containing the RSF 1030 origin of replication can be propagated in E. coli cells that contain additional plasmids with compatible origins.
   9905..80      +  CDS            lacI (fragment) (across the origin): lac repressor; lacI; The lac repressor binds to the lac operator to inhibit transcription in E. coli. This inhibition can be relieved by adding lactose or isopropyl-β-D-thiogalactopyranoside (IPTG).
>Addgene plasmid #108215 | pHCA/GAL4(848).ER | addgene full sequence | sequence record 265031 | Addgene NGS Result
AAACCGCCTCTCCCCGCGCGTTGGCCGATTCATTAATGCAGCTGGCACGACAGGTTTCCCGACTGGAAAG
CGGGCAGTGAGCGCAACGCAATTAATGTGAGTTAGCTCACTCATTAGGCACCCCAGGCTTTACACTTTAT
GCTTCCGGCTCGTATGTTGTGTGGAATTGTGAGCGGATAACAATTTCACACAGGAAACAGCTATGACCAT
GATTACGCCAAGCTCGAAATTAACCCTCACTAAAGGGAACAAAAGCTGGTACCGGGCCCCCCCTCGAGGT
CGACGGTATCGATAAGCTTGATATCGAATTCCTGCAGCCCGGGGGATCCGGGATCGAAGAAATGATGGTA
AATGAAATAGGAAATCAAGGAGCATGAAGGCAAAAGACAAATATAAGGGTCGAACGAAAAATAAAGTGAA
AAGTGTTGATATGATGTATTTGGCTTTGCGGCGCCGAAAAAACGAGTTTACGCAATTGCACAATCATGCT
GACTCTGTGGCGGACCCGCGCTCTTGCCGGCCCGGCGATAACGCTGGGCGTGAGGCTGTGCCCGGCGGAG
TTTTTTGCGCCTGCATTTTCCAAGGTTTACCCTGCGCTAAGGGGCGAGATTGGAGAAGCAATAAGAATGC
CGGTTGGGGTTGCGATGATGACGACCACGACAACTGGTGTCATTATTTAAGTTGCCGAAAGAACCTGAGT
GCATTTGCAACATGAGTATACTAGAAGAATGAGCCAAGACTTGCGAGACGCGAGTTTGCCGGTGGTGCGA
ACAATAGAGCGACCATGACCTTGAAGGTGAGACGCGCATAACCGCTAGAGTACTTTGAAGAGGAAACAGC
AATAGGGTTGCTACCAGTATAAATAGACAGGTACATACAACACTGGAAATGGTTGTCTGTTTGAGTACGC
TTTCAATTCATTTGGGTGTGCACTTTATTATGTTACAATATGGAAGGGAACTTTACACTTCTCCTATGCA
CATATATTAATTAAAGTCCAATGCTAGTAGAGAAGGGGGGTAACACCCCTCCGCGCTCTTTTCCGATTTT
TTTCTAAACCGTGGAATATTTCGGATATCCTTTTGTTGTTTCCGGGTGTACAATATGGACTTCCTCTTTT
CTGGCAACCAAACCCATACATCGGGATTCCTATAATACCTTCGTTGGTCTCCCTAACATGTAGGTGGCGG
AGGGGAGATATACAATAGAACAGATACCAGACAAGACATAATGGGCTAAACAAGACTACACCAATTACAC
TGCCTCATTGATGGTGGTACATAACGAACTAATACTGTAGCCCTAGACTTGATAGCCATCATCATATCGA
AGTTTCACTACCCTTTTTCCATTTGCCATCTATTGAAGTAATAATAGGCGCATGCAACTTCTTTTCTTTT
TTTTTCTTTTCTCTCTCCCCCGTTGTTGTCTCACCATATCCGCAATGACAAAAAAATGATGGAAGACACT
AAAGGAAAAAATTAACGACAAAGACAGCACCAACAGATGTCGTTGTTCCAGAGCTGATGAGGGGTATCTC
GAAGCACACGAAACTTTTTCCTTCCTTCATTCACGCACACTACTCTCTAATGAGCAACGGTATACGGCCT
TCCTTCCAGTTACTTGAATTTGAAATAAAAAAAAGTTTGCTGTCTTGCTATCAAGTATAAATAGACCTGC
AATTATTAATCTTTTGTTTCCTCGTCATTGTTCTCGTTCCCTTTCTTCCTTGTTTCTTTTTCTGCACAAT
ATTTCAAGCTATACCAAGCATACAATCAACTCCAAGCTTGAAGCAAGCCTCCTGAAAGATGAAGCTACTG
TCTTCTATCGAACAAGCATGCGATATTTGCCGACTTAAAAAGCTCAAGTGCTCCAAAGAAAAACCGAAGT
GCGCCAAGTGTCTGAAGAACAACTGGGAGTGTCGCTACTCTCCCAAAACCAAAAGGTCTCCGCTGACTAG
GGCACATCTGACAGAAGTGGAATCAAGGCTAGAAAGACTGGAACAGCTATTTCTACTGATTTTTCCTCGA
GAAGACCTTGACATGATTTTGAAAATGGATTCTTTACAGGATATAAAAGCATTGTTAACAGGATTATTTG
TACAAGATAATGTGAATAAAGATGCCGTCACAGATAGATTGGCTTCAGTGGAGACTGATATGCCTCTAAC
ATTGAGACAGCATAGAATAAGTGCGACATCATCATCGGAAGAGAGTAGTAACAAAGGTCAAAGACAGTTG
ACTGTATCGATTGACTCGGCAGCTCATCATGATAACTCCACAATTCCGTTGGATTTTATGCCCAGGGATG
CTCTTCATGGATTTGATTGGTCTGAAGAGGATGACATGTCGGATGGCTTGCCCTTCCTGAAAACGGACCC
CAACAATAATGGGTTCTTTGGCGACGGTTCTCTCTTATGTATTCTTCGATCTATTGGCTTTAAACCGGAA
AATTACACGAACTCTAACGTTAACAGGCTCCCGACCATGATTACGGATAGATACACGTTGGCTTCTAGAT
CCACAACATCCCGTTTACTTCAAAGTTATCTCAATAATTTTCACCCCTACTGCCCTATCGTGCACTCACC
GACGCTAATGATGTTGTATAATAACCAGATTGAAATCGCGTCGAAGGATCAATGGCAAATCCTTTTTAAC
TGCATATTAGCCATTGGAGCCTGGTGTATAGAGGGGGAATCTACTGATATAGATGTTTTTTACTATCAAA
ATGCTAAATCTCATTTGACGAGCAAGGTCTTCGAGTCAGGTTCCATAATTTTGGTGACAGCCCTACATCT
TCTGTCGCGATATACACAGTGGAGGCAGAAAACAAATACTAGCTATAATTTTCACAGCTTTTCCATAAGA
ATGGCCATATCATTGGGCTTGAATAGGGACCTCCCCTCGTCCTTCAGTGATAGCAGCATTCTGGAACAAA
GACGCCGAATTTGGTGGTCTGTCTACTCTTGGGAGATCCAATTGTCCCTGCTTTATGGTCGATCCATCCA
GCTTTCTCAGAATACAATCTCCTTCCCTTCTTCTGTCGACGATGTGCAGCGTACCACAACAGGTCCCACC
ATATATCATGGCATCATTGAAACAGCAAGGCTCTTACAAGTTTTCACAAAAATCTATGAACTAGACAAAA
CAGTAACTGCAGAAAAAAGTCCTATATGTGCAAAAAAATGCTTGATGATTTGTAATGAGATTGAGGAGGT
TTCGAGACAGGCACCAAAGTTTTTACAAATGGATATTTCCACCACCGCTCTAACCAATTTGTTGAAGGAA
CACCCTTGGCTATCCTTTACAAGATTCGAACTGAAGTGGAAACAGTTGTCTCTTATCATTTATGTATTAA
GAGATTTTTTCACTAATTTTACCCAGAAAAAGTCACAACTAGAACAGGATCAAAATGATCATCAAAGTTA
TGAAGTTAAACGATGCTCCATCATGTTAAGCGATGCAGCACAAAGAACTGTTATGTCTGTAAGTAGCTAT
ATGGACAATCATAATGTCACCCCATATTTTGCCTGGAATTGTTCTTATTACTTGTTCAATGCAGTCCTAG
TACCCATAAAGACTCTACTCTCAAACTCAAAATCGAATGCTGAGAATAACGAGACCGCACAATTATTACA
ACAAATTAACACTGTTCTGATGCTATTAAAAAAACTGGCCACTTTTAAAATCCAGACTTGTGAAAAATAC
ATTCAAGTACTGGAAGAGGTATGTGCGCCGTTTCTGTTATCACAGTGTGCAATCCCATTACCGCATATCA
GTTATAACAATAGTAATGGTAGCGCCATTAAAAATATTGTCGGTTCTGCAACTATCGCCCAATACCCTAC
TCTTCCGGAGGAAAATGTCAACAATATCAGTGTTAAATATGTTTCTCCTGGCTCAGTAGGGCCTTCACCT
GTGCCATTGAAATCAGGAGCAAGTTTCAGTGATCTAGTCAAGCTGTTATCTAACCGTCCACCCTCTCGTA
ACTCTCCAGTGACAATACCAAGAAGCACACCTTCGCATCGCTCAGTCACGCCTTTTCTAGGGCAACAGCA
ACAGCTGCAATCATTAGTGCCACTGACCCCGTCTGCTTTGTTTGGTGGCGCCAATTTTAATCAAAGTGGG
AATATTGCTGATAGCTCATTGTCCTTCACTTTCACTAACAGTAGCAACGGTCCGAACCTCATAACAACTC
AAACAAATTCTCAAGCGCTTTCACAACCAATTGCCTCCTCTAACGTTCATGATAACTTCATGAATAATGA
AATCACGGCTAGTAAAATTGATGATGGTAATAATTCAAAACCACTGTCACCTGGTTGGACGGACCAAACT
GCGTATAACGCGAGATCTGCTGGAGACATGAGAGCTGCCAACCTTTGGCCAAGCCCGCTCATGATCAAAC
GCTCTAAGAAGAACAGCCTGGCCTTGTCCCTGACGGCCGACCAGATGGTCAGTGCCTTGTTGGATGCTGA
GCCCCCCATACTCTATTCCGAGTATGATCCTACCAGACCCTTCAGTGAAGCTTCGATGATGGGCTTACTG
ACCAACCTGGCAGACAGGGAGCTGGTTCACATGATCAACTGGGCGAAGAGGGTGCCAGGCTTTGTGGATT
TGACCCTCCATGATCAGGTCCACCTTCTAGAATGTGCCTGGCTAGAGATCCTGATGATTGGTCTCGTCTG
GCGCTCCATGGAGCACCCAGTGAAGCTACTGTTTGCTCCTAACTTGCTCTTGGACAGGAACCAGGGAAAA
TGTGTAGAGGGCATGGTGGAGATCTTCGACATGCTGCTGGCTACATCATCTCGGTTCCGCATGATGAATC
TGCAGGGAGAGGAGTTTGTGTGCCTCAAATCTATTATTTTGCTTAATTCTGGAGTGTACACATTTCTGTC
CAGCACCCTGAAGTCTCTGGAAGAGAAGGACCATATCCACCGAGTCCTGGACAAGATCACAGACACTTTG
ATCCACCTGATGGCCAAGGCAGGCCTGACCCTGCAGCAGCAGCACCAGCGGCTGGCCCAGCTCCTCCTCA
TCCTCTCCCACATCAGGCACATGAGTAACAAAGGCATGGAGCATCTGTACAGCATGAAGTGCAAGAACGT
GGTGCCCCTCTATGACCTGCTGCTGGAGATGCTGGACGCCCACCGCCTACATGCGCCCACTAGCCGTGGA
GGGGCATCCGTGGAGGAGACGGACCAAAGCCACTTGGCCACTGCGGGCTCTACTTCATCGCATTCCTTGC
AAAAGTATTACATCACGGGGGAGGCAGAGGGTTTCCCTGCCACAGTCTGAGAGCTCCAATTCGCCCTATA
GTGAGTCGTATTACAATTCACTGGCCGTCGTTTTACAACGTCGTGACTGGGAAAACCCTGGCGTTACCCA
ACTTAATCGCCTTGCAGCACATCCCCCTTTCGCCAGCTGGCGTAATAGCGAAGAGGCCCGCACCGATCGC
CCTTCCCAACAGTTGCGCAGCCTGAATGGCGAATGG
[124 nt withheld, positions 5497-5620]
C
[91 nt withheld, positions 5622-5712]
A
[49 nt withheld, positions 5714-5762]
CCTTTGACGTTGGAGTCCACGTTCTTT
[37 nt withheld, positions 5790-5826]
ACCCTATCTCGGTCTATTCTTTTGATTTATAAGGGATTTTGCCGATTTCGGCCTATTGGTTAAAAAATGA
GCTGATTTAACAAAAATTTAACGCGAATTTTAACAAAATATTAACGCTTACAATTTCCTGATGCGGTATT
TTCTCCTTACGCATCTGTGCGGTATTTCACACCGCATAGATCCGTCGAGTTCAAGAGAAAAAAAAAGAAA
AAGCAAAAAGAAAAAAGGAAAGCGCGCCTCGTTCAGAATGACACGTATAGAATGATGCATTACCTTGTCA
TCTTCAGTATCATACTGTTCGTATACATACTTACTGACATTCATAGGTATACATATATACACATGTATAT
ATATCGTATGCTGCAGCTTTAAATAATCGGTGTCACTACATAAGAACACCTTTGGTGGAGGGAACATCGT
TGGTACCATTGGGCGAGGTGGCTTCTCTTATGGCAACCGCAAGAGCCTTGAACGCACTCTCACTACGGTG
ATGATCATTCTTGCCTCGCAGACAATCAACGTGGAGGGTAATTCTGCTAGCCTCTGCAAAGCTTTCAAGA
AAATGCGGGATCATCTCGCAAGAGAGATCTCCTACTTTCTCCCTTTGCAAACCAAGTTCGACAACTGCGT
ACGGCCTGTTCGAAAGATCTACCACCGCTCTGGAAAGTGCCTCATCCAAAGGCGCAAATCCTGATCCAAA
CCTTTTTACTCCACGCACGGCCCCTAGGGCCTCTTTAAAAGCTTGACCGAGAGCAATCCCGCAGTCTTCA
GTGGTGTGATGGTCGTCTATGTGTAAGTCACCAATGCACTCAACGATTAGCGACCAGCCGGAATGCTTGG
CCAGAGCATGTATCATATGGTCCAGAAACCCTATACCTGTGTGGACGTTAATCACTTGCGATTGTGTGGC
CTGTTCTGCTACTGCTTCTGCCTCTTTTTCTGGGAAGATCGAGTGCTCTATCGCTAGGGGACCACCCTTT
AAAGAGATCGCAATCTGAATCTTGGTTTCATTTGTAATACGCTTTACTAGGGCTTTCTGCTCTGTCATCT
TTGCCTTCGTTTATCTTGCCTGCTCATTTTTTAGTATATTCTTCGAAGAAATCACATTACTTTATATAAT
GTATAATTCATTATGTGATAATGCCAATCGCTAAGAAAAAAAAAGAGTCATCCGCTAGGTGGAAAAAAAA
AAATGAAAATCATTACCGAGGCATAAAAAAATATAGAGTGTACTAGAGGAGGCCAAGAGTAATAGAAAAA
GAAAATTGCGGGAAAGGACTGTGTTATGACTTCCCTGACTAATGCCGTGTTCAAACGATACCTGGCAGTG
ACTCCTAGCGCTCACCAAGCTCTTAAAACGGGAATTTATGGTGCACTCTCAGTACAATCTGCTCTGATGC
CGCATAGTTAAGCCAGCCCCGACACCCGCCAACACCCGCTGACGCGCCCTGACGGGCTTGTCTGCTCCCG
GCATCCGCTTACAGACAAGCTGTGACCGTCTCCGGGAGCTGCATGTGTCAGAGGTTTTCACCGTCATCAC
CGAAACGCGCGAGACGAAAGGGCCTCGTGATACGCCTATTTTTATAGGTTAATGTCATGATAATAATGGT
TTCTTAGGGTCCTTTTCATCACGTGCTATAAAAATAATTATAATTTAAATTTTTTAATATAAATATATAA
ATTAAAAATAGAAAGTAAAAAAAGAAATTAAAGAAAAAATAGTTTTTGTTTTCCGAAGATGTAAAAGACT
CTAGGGGGATCGCCAACAAATACTACCTTTTATCTTGCTCTTCCTGCTCTCAGGTATTAATGCCGAATTG
TTTCATCTTGTCTGTGTAGAAGACCACACACGAAAATCCTGTGATTTTACATTTTACTTATCGTTAATCG
AATGTATATCTATTTAATCTGCTTTTCTTGTCTAATAAATATATATGTAAAGTACGCTTTTTGTTGAAAT
TTTTTAAACCTTTGTTTATTTTTTTTTCTTCATTCCGTAACTCTTCTACCTTCTTTATTTACTTTCTAAA
ATCCAAATACAAAACATAAAAATAAATAAACACAGAGTAAATTCCCAAATTATTCCATCATTAAAAGATA
CGAGGCGCGTGTAAGTTACAGGCAAGCGATCCGTCAGGTGGCACTTTTCGGGGAAATGTGCGCGGAACCC
CTATTTGTTTATTTTTCTAAATACATTCAAATATGTATCCGCTCATGAGACAATAACCCTGATAAATGCT
TCAATAATATTGAAAAAGGAAGAGTATGAGTATTCAACATTTCCGTGTCGCCCTTATTCCCTTTTTTGCG
GCATTTTGCCTTCCTGTTTTTGCTCACCCAGAAACGCTGGTGAAAGTAAAAGATGCTGAAGATCAGTTGG
GTGCACGAGTGGGTTACATCGAACTGGATCTCAACAGCGGTAAGATCCTTGAGAGTTTTCGCCCCGAAGA
ACGTTTTCCAATGATGAGCACTTTTAAAGTTCTGCTATGTGGCGCGGTATTATCCCGTATTGACGCCGGG
CAAGAGCAACTCGGTCGCCGCATACACTATTCTCAGAATGACTTGGTTGAGTACTCACCAGTCACAGAAA
AGCATCTTACGGATGGCATGACAGTAAGAGAATTATGCAGTGCTGCCATAACCATGAGTGATAACACTGC
GGCCAACTTACTTCTGACAACGATCGGAGGACCGAAGGAGCTAACCGCTTTTTTGCACAACATGGGGGAT
CATGTAACTCGCCTTGATCGTTGGGAACCGGAGCTGAATGAAGCCATACCAAACGACGAGCGTGACACCA
CGATGCCTGTAGCAATGGCAACAACGTTGCGCAAACTATTAACTGGCGAACTACTTACTCTAGCTTCCCG
GCAACAATTAATAGACTGGATGGAGGCGGATAAAGTTGCAGGACCACTTCTGCGCTCGGCCCTTCCGGCT
GGCTGGTTTATTGCTGATAAATCTGGAGCCGGTGAGCGTGGGTCTCGCGGTATCATTGCAGCACTGGGGC
CAGATGGTAAGCCCTCCCGTATCGTAGTTATCTACACGACGGGGAGTCAGGCAACTATGGATGAACGAAA
TAGACAGATCGCTGAGATAGGTGCCTCACTGATTAAGCATTGGTAACTGTCAGACCAAGTTTACTCATAT
ATACTTTAGATTGATTTAAAACTTCATTTTTAATTTAAAAGGATCTAGGTGAAGATCCTTTTTGATAATC
TCATGACCAAAATCCCTTAACGTGAGTTTTCGTTCCACTGAGCGTCAGACCCCGTAGAAAAGATCAAAGG
ATCTTCTTGAGATCCTTTTTTTCTGCGCGTAATCTGCTGCTTGCAAACAAAAAAACCACCGCTACCAGCG
GTGGTTTGTTTGCCGGATCAAGAGCTACCAACTCTTTTTCCGAAGGTAACTGGCTTCAGCAGAGCGCAGA
TACCAAATACTGTTCTTCTAGTGTAGCCGTAGTTAGGCCACCACTTCAAGAACTCTGTAGCACCGCCTAC
ATACCTCGCTCTGCTAATCCTGTTACCAGTGGCTGCTGCCAGTGGCGATAAGTCGTGTCTTACCGGGTTG
GACTCAAGACGATAGTTACCGGATAAGGCGCAGCGGTCGGGCTGAACGGGGGGTTCGTGCACACAGCCCA
GCTTGGAGCGAACGACCTACACCGAACTGAGATACCTACAGCGTGAGCTATGAGAAAGCGCCACGCTTCC
CGAAGGGAGAAAGGCGGACAGGTATCCGGTAAGCGGCAGGGTCGGAACAGGAGAGCGCACGAGGGAGCTT
CCAGGGGGAAACGCCTGGTATCTTTATAGTCCTGTCGGGTTTCGCCACCTCTGACTTGAGCGTCGATTTT
TGTGATGCTCGTCAGGGGGGCGGAGCCTATGGAAAAACGCCAGCAACGCGGCCTTTTTACGGTTCCTGGC
CTTTTGCTGGCCTTTTGCTGGCCTTTTGCTCACATGTTCTTTCCTGCGTTATCCCCTGATTCTGTGGATA
ACCGTATTACCGCCTTTGAGTGAGCTGATACCGCTCGCCGCAGCCGAACGACCGAGCGCAGCGAGTCAGT
GAGCGAGGAAGCGGAAGAGCGCCCAATACGC
